>Addgene plasmid #221689 | pCMV-FLAG-CAMK2D-T287A | addgene full sequence | sequence record 439510 | Addgene NGS Result
GCTGGGGAGCCTGGGGACTTTCCACACCCTAACTGACACACATTCCACAGCTGGTTCTTTCCGCCTCAGG
ATTCTTCCTTTTTCAATATTATTGAAGCATTTATCAGGGTTATTGTCTCATGAGCGGATACATATTTGAA
TGTATTTAGAAAAATAAACAAATAGGGGTTCCGCGCACATTTCCCCGAAAAGTGCCACCTG
[124 nt withheld, positions 202-325]
C
[91 nt withheld, positions 327-417]
A
[49 nt withheld, positions 419-467]
CCTTTGACGTTGGAGTCCACGTTCTTT
[37 nt withheld, positions 495-531]
ACCCTATCTCGGTCTATTCTTTTGATTTATAAGGGATTTTGCCGATTTCGGCCTATTGGTTAAAAAATGA
GCTGATTTAACAAAAATTTAACGCGAATTTTAACAAAATATTAACGCTTACAATTTACGCGTTAAGATAC
ATTGATGAGTTTGGACAAACCACAACTAGAATGCAGTGAAAAAAATGCTTTATTTGTGAAATTTGTGATG
CTATTGCTTTATTTGTAACCATTATAAGCTGCAATAAACAAGTTAACAACAACAATTGCATTCATTTTAT
GTTTCAGGTTCAGGGGGAGGTGTGGGAGGTTTTTTAAAGCAAGTAAAACCTCTACAAATGTGGTATGGCT
GATTATGATCATGAACAGACTGTGAGGACTGAGGGGCCTGAAATGAGCCTTGGGACTGTGAATCTAAAAT
ACACAAACAATTAGAATCAGTAGTTTAACACATTATACACTTAAAAATTGGATCTCCATTCGCCATTCAG
GCTGCGCAACTGTTGGGAAGGGCGATCGAGTGAATTGTAATACGACTCACTATAGGGCGAATTGGGTACA
CTTACCTGGTACCTTAATTAATTAAGGTACCGGGCCCCCCCTCGAGTTAGATGTTTTGCCACAAAGAGGT
GCCTCCTGAGAAGTTTTCTTTCCCATTTGGAATACAGGGTGGCTTGATGGGTACTGTTGGTGACCCCGAG
CGATGAAAATGAACATTCTGCCACTTTCCATCCCGGCGGTGCCACACACGAGTCTCTTCTGACTGCATTG
TCTTTGGCATTCCACTGCCATCCATGTACTGTGTGAGCCTAATATATGCTATGCAGGCGGCATCATCCCC
TACCAGATGTACATGAGGGTTTAGAATAATAGTGTGGATTGGTTTATTGCTTTTGGACAAAGCATTTTCA
AAGTAGAATCGGTGAAAATCCATCCCTTCCACTAAATTACCCAAAGCTTCAGGTTCAAAAGCAGTAAGGC
CTGGGTCACAGATTTTTGTGTAGGCTTCAAAGTCCCCATTGTTGATAGCTTCGATCAGTTGTTCAGTGAC
TTTGATAATCTCTTGCTTTCGTGCTTTCACATCTTCATCCTCAATTGTTGTATTTGAACTCTCAGTTGAC
TCCTTTACTCCATCTGGTTTCTTCAACAAACTCTTGGCTGCTGAGAAATTCCTTGTAGCCAGCATAGTTG
TCAAGATGGCACCCTTTAGTTTTCTTCTAGCATTAAATTTCTTCAAGCAGTCTACAGCCTCCTGTCTGTG
CATCATGGAAGCAACAGTAGAACGTTGACAGATCCATGGGTGCTTCAGTGCCTCTGAGGCTGTGATGCGT
TTGGCAGGGTTGATAGTAAGCATTTTATTGATGAGGTCTTTGGCTTCAGGAGTCACCGTGTCCCATTCTG
GTGATGGAAAATCATAAGCTCCAGCCTTGATCTGCTGATAGAGTCTGTGTTGGTCTTCATCCCAGAAGGG
TGGATACCCCACAAGTAGAATATAGAGAATGACACCACATGCCCACATATCCACTGGCTTTCCATAAGGA
TCTTTACGTAAAACTTCTGGAGAAAGATATCCAGGTGTGCCAGCAAAACCAAACCACGCCTGCTGGTCCC
CTTGAACTTCTATGGCTAAGCCAAAGTCTGCCAATTTCACAGCTGCTCCCTTGGATTTGCTAGCTAAAAG
CAAATTCTCAGGCTTCAGGTCCCTGTGAACTATGCCATTTAGGTGACAATGATTAACACTTTCTAGAATC
TGCTGTATACAATGACTGGCATCAGCTTCACTGTAGTATTCTCTTGCCACTATGTCTTCAAACAGTTCAC
CTCCAGTAACTAAATCAAACACCAAGTAGTGAAAGCCCTCTTCTGATATGCTATCATGAAGTCGCACAAT
ATTAGGGTGCTTCAAAAGACGGCAGATTCTAGCTTCTCTTTCTAGTTTCTGATGATCCCTAGCAGAAAGC
TTTTTGGTGTTGATAATTTTGGCAGCATATTCTTGTCCAGTAGGAATTTTCATACATCTTCTCACCACTG
AGAATGCCCCCTTTCCAAGCTCCTCGAAAAGCTGATACTCGTCCGTGAACCTGGTGCAGGTTGTGGTCGA
AGCCATGAATTCCTGCAGCCCGGGGGATCCGCCCGGGCTCTTATCGTCGTCATCCTTGTAATCCATGGTG
GCGGCCGCCACCGCGGTGGAGCTCCAGCTTTTGTTCCCTTTAGTGAGGGTTAATTTCGAGCTTGGCGTAA
TCGCTAGCGGATCTGACGGTTCACTAAACCAGCTCTGCTTATATAGACCTCCCACCGTACACGCCTACCG
CCCATTTGCGTCAATGGGGCGGAGTTGTTACGACATTTTGGAAAGTCCCGTTGATTTTGGTGCCAAAACA
AACTCCCATTGACGTCAATGGGGTGGAGACTTGGAAATCCCCGTGAGTCAAACCGCTATCCACGCCCATT
GATGTACTGCCAAAACCGCATCACCATGGTAATAGCGATGACTAATACGTAGATGTACTGCCAAGTAGGA
AAGTCCCATAAGGTCATGTACTGGGCATAATGCCAGGCGGGCCATTTACCGTCATTGACGTCAATAGGGG
GCGTACTTGGCATATGATACACTTGATGTACTGCCAAGTGGGCAGTTTACCGTAAATACTCCACCCATTG
ACGTCAATGGAAAGTCCCTATTGGCGTTACTATGGGAACATACGTCATTATTGACGTCAATGGGCGGGGG
TCGTTGGGCGGTCAGCCAGGCGGGCCATTTACCGTAAGTTATGTAACGCGGAACTCCATATATGGGCTAT
GAACTAATGACCCCGTAATTGATTACTATTAATAACTAATGCATGGCGGTAATACGGTTATCCACAGAAT
CAGGGGATAACGCAGGAAAGAACATGTGAGCAAAAGGCCAGCAAAAGGCCAGGAACCGTAAAAAGGCCGC
GTTGCTGGCGTTTTTCCATAGGCTCCGCCCCCCTGACGAGCATCACAAAAATCGACGCTCAAGTCAGAGG
TGGCGAAACCCGACAGGACTATAAAGATACCAGGCGTTTCCCCCTGGAAGCTCCCTCGTGCGCTCTCCTG
TTCCGACCCTGCCGCTTACCGGATACCTGTCCGCCTTTCTCCCTTCGGGAAGCGTGGCGCTTTCTCATAG
CTCACGCTGTAGGTATCTCAGTTCGGTGTAGGTCGTTCGCTCCAAGCTGGGCTGTGTGCACGAACCCCCC
GTTCAGCCCGACCGCTGCGCCTTATCCGGTAACTATCGTCTTGAGTCCAACCCGGTAAGACACGACTTAT
CGCCACTGGCAGCAGCCACTGGTAACAGGATTAGCAGAGCGAGGTATGTAGGCGGTGCTACAGAGTTCTT
GAAGTGGTGGCCTAACTACGGCTACACTAGAAGAACAGTATTTGGTATCTGCGCTCTGCTGAAGCCAGTT
ACCTTCGGAAAAAGAGTTGGTAGCTCTTGATCCGGCAAACAAACCACCGCTGGTAGCGGTGGTTTTTTTG
TTTGCAAGCAGCAGATTACGCGCAGAAAAAAAGGATCTCAAGAAGATCCTTTGATCTTTTCTACGGGGTC
TGACGCTCAGTGGAACGAAAACTCACGTTAAGGGATTTTGGTCATGAGATTATCAAAAAGGATCTTCACC
TAGATCCTTTTAAATTAAAAATGAAGTTTTAAATCAATCTAAAGTATATATGAGTAACCTGAGGCTATGG
CAGGGCCTGCCGCCCCGACGTTGGCTGCGAGCCCTGGGCCTTCACCCGAACTTGGGGGGTGGGGTGGGGA
AAAGGAAGAAACGCGGGCGTATTGGCCCCAATGGGGTCTCGGTGGGGTATCGACAGAGTGCCAGCCCTGG
GACCGAACCCCGCGTTTATGAACAAACGACCCAACACCGTGCGTTTTATTCTGTCTTTTTATTGCCGTCA
TAGCGCGGGTTCCTTCCGGTATTGTCTCCTTCCGTGTTTCAGTTAGCCTCCCCCTAGGGTGGGCGAAGAA
CTCCAGCATGAGATCCCCGCGCTGGAGGATCATCCAGCCGGCGTCCCGGAAAACGATTCCGAAGCCCAAC
CTTTCATAGAAGGCGGCGGTGGAATCGAAATCTCGTGATGGCAGGTTGGGCGTCGCTTGGTCGGTCATTT
CGAACCCCAGAGTCCCGCTCAGAAGAACTCGTCAAGAAGGCGATAGAAGGCGATGCGCTGCGAATCGGGA
GCGGCGATACCGTAAAGCACGAGGAAGCGGTCAGCCCATTCGCCGCCAAGTTCTTCAGCAATATCACGGG
TAGCCAACGCTATGTCCTGATAGCGGTCCGCCACACCCAGCCGGCCACAGTCGATGAATCCAGAAAAGCG
GCCATTTTCCACCATGATATTCGGCAAGCAGGCATCGCCATGGGTCACGACGAGATCCTCGCCGTCGGGC
ATGCTCGCCTTGAGCCTGGCGAACAGTTCGGCTGGCGCGAGCCCCTGATGTTCTTCGTCCAGATCATCCT
GATCGACAAGACCGGCTTCCATCCGAGTACGTGCTCGCTCGATGCGATGTTTCGCTTGGTGGTCGAATGG
GCAGGTAGCCGGATCAAGCGTATGCAGCCGCCGCATTGCATCAGCCATGATGGATACTTTCTCGGCAGGA
GCAAGGTGAGATGACAGGAGATCCTGCCCCGGCACTTCGCCCAATAGCAGCCAGTCCCTTCCCGCTTCAG
TGACAACGTCGAGCACAGCTGCGCAAGGAACGCCCGTCGTGGCCAGCCACGATAGCCGCGCTGCCTCGTC
TTGCAGTTCATTCAGGGCACCGGACAGGTCGGTCTTGACAAAAAGAACCGGGCGCCCCTGCGCTGACAGC
CGGAACACGGCGGCATCAGAGCAGCCGATTGTCTGTTGTGCCCAGTCATAGCCGAATAGCCTCTCCACCC
AAGCGGCCGGAGAACCTGCGTGCAATCCATCTTGTTCAATCATGCGAAACGATCCTCATCCTGTCTCTTG
ATCGATCTTTGCAAAAGCCTAGGCCTCCAAAAAAGCCTCCTCACTACTTCTGGAATAGCTCAGAGGCCGA
GGCGGCCTCGGCCTCTGCATAAATAAAAAAAATTAGTCAGCCATGGGGCGGAGAATGGGCGGAACTGGGC
GGAGTTAGGGGCGGGATGGGCGGAGTTAGGGGCGGGACTATGGTTGCTGACTAATTGAGATGCATGCTTT
GCATACTTCTGCCTGCTGGGGAGCCTGGGGACTTTCCACACCTGGTTGCTGACTAATTGAGATGCATGCT
TTGCATACTTCTGCCT
Features (pLannotate 1.2.2; 21 found; start..end, strand, type, name):
     73..175     -  promoter       AmpR promoter: bla
    202..630     +  rep_origin     f1 ori (sequence partly withheld): f1 bacteriophage origin of replication; arrow indicates direction of (+) strand synthesis
    664..785     -  polyA_signal   SV40 poly(A) signal: SV40 polyadenylation signal
    808..945     -  CDS            large T antigen (fragment): large T antigen from SV40 (simian virus 40)
    945..1000    -  intron         small t intron (fragment): SV40 (simian virus 40) small t antigen intron
   1010..1049    -  CDS            lacZα (fragment): LacZα fragment of β-galactosidase; lacZ fragment
   1059..1077    +  promoter       T7 promoter: promoter for bacteriophage T7 RNA polymerase
   1117..1137    -  misc_feature   MCS (fragment): pBluescript multiple cloning site
   1141..2637    -  CDS            CAMK2D: KCC2D_HUMAN - Also known as CAMKD. Experimental evidence at protein level: Swiss-Prot protein existence level 1. Calcium/calmodulin-dependent protein kinase involved in the regulation of Ca(2+) homeostatis and excitation-contraction coupling (ECC) in heart by targeting ion channels, transporters and accessory proteins involved in Ca(2+) influx into the myocyte, Ca(2+) release from the sarcoplasmic reticulum (SR), SR Ca(2+) uptake and Na(+) and K(+) channel transport. Targets also transcription factors and signaling molecules to regulate heart function. In its activated form, is involved in the
   2638..2661    -  misc_feature   MCS (fragment): pBluescript multiple cloning site
   2670..2694    -  CDS            3xFLAG (fragment): three tandem FLAG® epitope tags
   2702..2725    -  misc_feature   MCS (fragment): pBluescript multiple cloning site
   2738..2756    -  promoter       T3 promoter: promoter for bacteriophage T3 RNA polymerase
   2802..3005    -  promoter       CMV promoter: human cytomegalovirus (CMV) immediate early promoter
   3006..3309    -  enhancer       CMV enhancer: human cytomegalovirus immediate early enhancer
   3484..4072    -  rep_origin     ori: high-copy-number ColE1/pMB1/pBR322/pUC origin of replication
   4294..4310    +  polyA_signal   bGH poly(A) signal (fragment): bovine growth hormone polyadenylation signal
   4401..4448    -  polyA_signal   HSV TK poly(A) signal: herpes simplex virus thymidine kinase polyadenylation signal (Cole and Stacy, 1985)
   4507..4659    -  CDS            ble (fragment): BLE_KLEPN - Experimental evidence at protein level: Swiss-Prot protein existence level 1. Binding protein with a strong affinity to the bleomycin family of antibiotics. Binds to CL990; an antimitotic-antibiotic compound. From Klebsiella pneumoniae.
   4680..5474    -  CDS            NeoR/KanR: aminoglycoside phosphotransferase from Tn5; aph(3')-II (or nptII); confers resistance to neomycin, kanamycin, and G418 (Geneticin®)
   5509..69      -  promoter       SV40 promoter (across the origin): SV40 enhancer and early promoter
