[The description below was written by a language model from this plasmid's Addgene catalogue record and pLannotate feature annotations shown in this document.]
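Description:
pCMV-FLAG-CAMK2D-T287A is a mammalian expression plasmid of about 5.8 kb, built on the pCMV-Tag2B backbone, that produces FLAG-tagged human CAMK2D (calcium/calmodulin-dependent protein kinase II delta) carrying a T287A substitution. It replicates in E. coli from a high-copy ColE1/pUC-type origin and is selected with kanamycin. The single NeoR/KanR (Tn5 aminoglycoside phosphotransferase) gene sits downstream of both a bacterial bla promoter and the SV40 enhancer/early promoter and is followed by the HSV TK polyadenylation signal. This arrangement gives kanamycin resistance in bacteria and should also allow G418 selection in mammalian cells. An f1 origin is also present, which permits production of single-stranded DNA.

The expression cassette consists of the CMV immediate-early enhancer and promoter, a FLAG epitope (annotated as a fragment of 3xFLAG, consistent with a single tag), and the CAMK2D coding sequence. The insert was cloned between the EcoRI and XhoI sites of the polylinker, placing the tag at the N-terminus of the kinase. SV40 small t intron and large T fragments and the SV40 poly(A) signal follow the insert for transcript processing. T3 and T7 phage promoters flank the cloning region.

In CaMKII biology generally, T287 is the autophosphorylation site linked to calcium-independent autonomous activity, so the alanine change is expected to block that modification, although the record does not describe the mutation's functional effect. The depositor notes that this is a mutated version of a companion plasmid in the same collection. The associated publication examines CAMK2D as a scaffold for an RNF8-MAD2 complex in mitotic checkpoint control in glioma. This suggests use in transfection experiments, with detection or pull-down through the FLAG tag.
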