Addgene plasmid #221689: pCMV-FLAG-CAMK2D-T287A
Purpose: Mammalian expression of FLAG-tagged human CAMK2D (T287A)
Depositing lab: Derrick Sek Tong Ong. Depositing organization: National University of Singapore. Publication: CAMK2D serves as a molecular scaffold for RNF8-MAD2 complex to induce mitotic checkpoint in glioma. Chuah YH, Tay EXY, Grinchuk OV, Yoon J, Feng J, Kannan S, Robert M, Jakhar R, Liang Y, Lee BWL, Wang LC, Lim YT, Zhao T, Sobota RM, Lu G, Low BC, Crasta KC, Verma CS, Lin Z, Ong DST. Cell Death Differ. 2023 Aug;30(8):1973-1987. doi: 10.1038/s41418-023-01192-3. Epub 2023 Jul 19. PubMed 37468549.
Backbone
  Vector backbone: pCMV-Tag2B
  Vector type: Mammalian Expression
Growth in bacteria
  Bacterial resistance: Kanamycin, 50 μg/mL
  Growth temperature: 37°C
  Growth strain: DH5alpha
  Copy number: High Copy
Gene/Insert
  Gene/Insert name: CAMK2D
  Species: H. sapiens (human)
  Mutation: T287A
  Entrez Gene: CAMK2D (a.k.a. CAMKD)
  Cloning method: Restriction Enzyme; 5′ cloning site EcoRI (unknown if destroyed); 3′ cloning site XhoI (unknown if destroyed)
Terms and licenses: Academic/Nonprofit Terms; Industry Terms: Not Available to Industry
Depositor comments: This is a mutated version of plasmid #221687.
How to cite: pCMV-FLAG-CAMK2D-T287A was a gift from Derrick Sek Tong Ong (Addgene plasmid # 221689 ; http://n2t.net/addgene:221689 ; RRID:Addgene_221689)
